Addgene plasmid #154557: pEPYC0CM0402
Purpose: Phytobricks Level 0 part
Depositing lab: Nicola Patron. Depositing organization: Earlham Institute. Publication: Rational design of minimal synthetic promoters for plants. Cai YM, Kallam K, Tidd H, Gendarini G, Salzman A, Patron NJ. Nucleic Acids Res. 2020 Aug 28. pii: 5897334. doi: 10.1093/nar/gkaa682. PubMed 32856047.
Backbone
  Vector backbone: pUAP1
  Vector type: Synthetic Biology
Growth in bacteria
  Bacterial resistance: Chloramphenicol, 25 μg/mL
  Growth temperature: 37°C
  Growth strain: NEB Stable
  Copy number: High Copy
Gene/Insert
  Gene/Insert name: MinSyn_061
  Species: Synthetic
  Cloning method: Restriction Enzyme; 5′ cloning site BpiI (destroyed during cloning); 3′ cloning site BpiI (destroyed during cloning)
Terms and licenses: Academic/Nonprofit Terms; Industry Terms: Not Available to Industry
Depositor comments: Please visit https://www.biorxiv.org/content/10.1101/2020.05.14.095406v1 for bioRxiv preprint.
How to cite: pEPYC0CM0402 was a gift from Nicola Patron (Addgene plasmid # 154557 ; http://n2t.net/addgene:154557 ; RRID:Addgene_154557)
