[The description below was written by a language model from this plasmid's Addgene catalogue record and pLannotate feature annotations shown in this document.]
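Description:
pEPYC0CM0402 is a small (about 2.2 kb) Phytobricks Level 0 part plasmid built in the pUAP1 universal acceptor backbone, a synthetic biology vector meant for storing standardised DNA parts in E. coli rather than for expression in its own right. It replicates at high copy from a ColE1/pUC-type origin and is selected with chloramphenicol through the cat gene, which is driven by its native cat promoter and followed by the phage lambda t0 terminator. Two further bacterial terminators, a putative terminator and a his operon terminator, flank the insert position. They presumably insulate the cloned part from read-through transcription originating in the backbone.

The insert is MinSyn_061, a fully synthetic sequence from a series of rationally designed minimal synthetic promoters for plants. It was introduced using BpiI sites that were destroyed during cloning, as is typical when a part is domesticated into a Type IIS acceptor vector. The automated annotation recognises only a short fragment within the insert region as matching the nopaline synthase (NOS) promoter. This suggests that the design includes some NOS-derived sequence, but the record does not describe the composition of MinSyn_061, such as its core promoter or any cis-regulatory elements. The plasmid carries no coding sequence, reporter or plant terminator alongside the part. As a Level 0 element, it is intended as a promoter module that can be combined with other standard parts in hierarchical Golden Gate-style assembly to build plant transcription units, for example to obtain defined expression levels in engineered plant constructs.
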