Features (pLannotate 1.2.2; 7 found; start..end, strand, type, name):
    109..152     -  terminator     bacterial terminator: putative bacterial transcription terminator
    204..241     +  promoter       NOS promoter (fragment): nopaline synthase promoter
    352..409     +  terminator     his operon terminator: This putative transcriptin terminator from the E. coli his operon has a 2-bp deletion introduced during synthesis. Its efficiency has not been determined.
    604..1192    -  rep_origin     ori: high-copy-number ColE1/pMB1/pBR322/pUC origin of replication
   1375..1469    -  terminator     lambda t0 terminator: transcription terminator from phage lambda
   1493..2149    -  CDS            cat: CAT_ECOLX - Experimental evidence at protein level: Swiss-Prot protein existence level 1. This enzyme is an effector of chloramphenicol resistance in bacteria. From Escherichia coli. This protein is used as a marker in many commonly used cloning vectors, such as pACYC184.
   2150..23      -  promoter       cat promoter (across the origin): promoter of the E. coli cat gene encoding chloramphenicol acetyltransferase
>Addgene plasmid #154557 | pEPYC0CM0402 | depositor full sequence | sequence record 299431 | pEPYC0CM0402 sequence 2224 bps
AAAGTTGGAACCTCTTACGTGCCCGATCAACTCGAGTGCCACCTGACGTCTAAGAAACCATTATTATCAT
GACATTAACCTATAAAAATAGGCGTATCACGAGGCAGAATTTCAGATAAAAAAAATCCTTAGCTTTCGCT
AAGGATGATTTCTGGAATTCGGTCTCAGGAGGGAGGCGTGTCGTTTTAGTGAGGAGCTTAGCAAATGAGC
TAAGCACATACGTCAGAAACCATTATTGCGCTAGGAGGACCACAGGGCTCATCACTATCAGCTGCCCAAT
TACTATATAAGGTTTTGCTATTCATTGAAAGCAGTAGTGACTGATTTGTATATATACTCGAGACCCTGCA
GTCCGGCAAAAAAGGGCAAGGTGTCACCACCCTGCCCTTTTTCTTTAAAACCGAAAAGATTACTTCGCGT
TATGCAGGCTTCCTCGCTCACTGACTCGCTGCGCTCGGTCGTTCGGCTGCGGCGAGCGGTATCAGCTCAC
TCAAAGGCGGTAATACGGTTATCCACAGAATCAGGGGATAACGCAGGAAAGAACATGTGAGCAAAAGGCC
AGCAAAAGGCCAGGAACCGTAAAAAGGCCGCGTTGCTGGCGTTTTTCCACAGGCTCCGCCCCCCTGACGA
GCATCACAAAAATCGACGCTCAAGTCAGAGGTGGCGAAACCCGACAGGACTATAAAGATACCAGGCGTTT
CCCCCTGGAAGCTCCCTCGTGCGCTCTCCTGTTCCGACCCTGCCGCTTACCGGATACCTGTCCGCCTTTC
TCCCTTCGGGAAGCGTGGCGCTTTCTCATAGCTCACGCTGTAGGTATCTCAGTTCGGTGTAGGTCGTTCG
CTCCAAGCTGGGCTGTGTGCACGAACCCCCCGTTCAGCCCGACCGCTGCGCCTTATCCGGTAACTATCGT
CTTGAGTCCAACCCGGTAAGACACGACTTATCGCCACTGGCAGCAGCCACTGGTAACAGGATTAGCAGAG
CGAGGTATGTAGGCGGTGCTACAGAGTTCTTGAAGTGGTGGCCTAACTACGGCTACACTAGAAGAACAGT
ATTTGGTATCTGCGCTCTGCTGAAGCCAGTTACCTTCGGAAAAAGAGTTGGTAGCTCTTGATCCGGCAAA
CAAACCACCGCTGGTAGCGGTGGTTTTTTTGTTTGCAAGCAGCAGATTACGCGCAGAAAAAAAGGATCTC
AAGAAGATCCTTTGATCTTTTCTACGGGGTCTGACGCTCAGTGGAACGAAAACTCACGTTAAGGGATTTT
GGTCATGAGATTATCAAAAAGGATCTTCACCTAGATCCTTTTAAATTAAAAATGAAGTTTTAAATCAATC
TAAAGTATATATGAGTAAACTTGGTCTGACAGCTCGAGGCTTGGATTCTCACCAATAAAAAACGCCCGGC
GGCAACCGAGCGTTCTGAACAAATCCAGATGGAGTTCTGAGGTCATTACTGGATCTATCAACAGGAGTCC
AAGCGAGCTCGATATCAAATTACGCCCCGCCCTGCCACTCATCGCAGTACTGTTGTAATTCATTAAGCAT
TCTGCCGACATGGAAGCCATCACAAACGGCATGATGAACCTGAATCGCCAGCGGCATCAGCACCTTGTCG
CCTTGCGTATAATATTTGCCCATGGTGAAAACGGGGGCGAAGAAGTTGTCCATATTGGCCACGTTTAAAT
CAAAACTGGTGAAACTCACCCAGGGATTGGCTGAGACGAAAAACATATTCTCAATAAACCCTTTAGGGAA
ATAGGCCAGGTTTTCACCGTAACACGCCACATCTTGCGAATATATGTGTAGAAACTGCCGGAAATCGTCG
TGGTATTCACTCCAGAGCGATGAAAACGTTTCAGTTTGCTCATGGAAAACGGTGTAACAAGGGTGAACAC
TATCCCATATCACCAGCTCACCGTCTTTCATTGCCATACGAAATTCCGGATGAGCATTCATCAGGCGGGC
AAGAATGTGAATAAAGGCCGGATAAAACTTGTGCTTATTTTTCTTTACGGTCTTTAAAAAGGCCGTAATA
TCCAGCTGAACGGTCTGGTTATAGGTACATTGAGCAACTGACTGAAATGCCTCAAAATGTTCTTTACGAT
GCCATTGGGATATATCAACGGTGGTATATCCAGTGATTTTTTTCTCCATTTTAGCTTCCTTAGCTCCTGA
AAATCTCGATAACTCAAAAAATACGCCCGGTAGTGATCTTATTTCATTATGGTG
